Addgene plasmid #36382: pSMP-DNMT1_1
Depositing lab: George Daley. Depositing organization: Boston Children's Hospital. Publication: Chromatin-modifying enzymes as modulators of reprogramming. Onder TT, Kara N, Cherry A, Sinha AU, Zhu N, Bernt KM, Cahan P, Marcarci BO, Unternaehrer J, Gupta PB, Lander ES, Armstrong SA, Daley GQ. Nature. 2012 Mar 4;483(7391):598-602. doi: 10.1038/nature10953. PubMed 22388813.
Backbone
  Vector backbone: pSMP
  Backbone manufacturer: Steve Elledge
  Backbone size w/o insert (bp): 6699
  Vector type: Mammalian Expression, Retroviral, RNAi
  Selectable markers: Puromycin
Growth in bacteria
  Bacterial resistance: Ampicillin, 100 μg/mL
  Growth temperature: 30°C
  Growth strain: Stbl3
  Copy number: High Copy
Gene/Insert
  Gene/Insert name: DNMT1
  gRNA/shRNA sequence: CCTGCAAGGACATGGTTAA
  Species: H. sapiens (human)
  Entrez Gene: DNMT1 (a.k.a. ADCADN, AIM, CXXC9, DNMT, HSN1E, MCMT, m.HsaI)
  Cloning method: Restriction Enzyme; 5′ cloning site XhoI (not destroyed); 3′ cloning site EcoRI (not destroyed)
  Sequencing primers: 5′ pSMP-F
Terms and licenses: Academic/Nonprofit Terms; Industry Terms: Not Available to Industry
How to cite: pSMP-DNMT1_1 was a gift from George Daley (Addgene plasmid # 36382 ; http://n2t.net/addgene:36382 ; RRID:Addgene_36382)
