[The description below was written by a language model from this plasmid's Addgene catalogue record.]
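Description:
pSMP-DNMT1_1 is a retroviral RNA interference plasmid built on the pSMP backbone (about 6.7 kb without insert), designed to knock down human DNMT1, the maintenance DNA methyltransferase. It is classed as a mammalian expression, retroviral and RNAi vector, so it is intended to be packaged into retroviral particles and delivered to mammalian cells by transduction, where the integrated provirus gives stable expression of the hairpin. In bacteria it is maintained as a high-copy plasmid under ampicillin selection. The record specifies a recombination-deficient host strain, as is usual for vectors carrying repeated viral sequences that are prone to rearrangement. Transduced mammalian cells are selected with puromycin.

The payload is a short hairpin RNA targeting a 19-nucleotide site in the human DNMT1 transcript, cloned between XhoI and EcoRI sites that both remain intact, so the hairpin cassette can be excised or exchanged. The "_1" suffix suggests it is one of several hairpins made against the same gene. No feature table is provided, and the record does not state the promoter driving the hairpin, the hairpin scaffold context, the promoter for the puromycin marker, or the bacterial origin of replication.

The associated publication concerns chromatin-modifying enzymes as modulators of reprogramming, which points to loss-of-function experiments testing how depletion of individual chromatin regulators such as DNMT1 affects cellular reprogramming. More generally, the construct suits any experiment needing stable, selectable DNMT1 knockdown in human cells.
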