>Addgene plasmid #36382 | pSMP-DNMT1_1 | depositor partial sequence | sequence record 45540 | hairpin
TGCTGTTGACAGTGAGCGCGCCTGCAAGGACATGGTTAAATAGTGAAGCCACAGATGTATTTAACCATGT
CCTTGCAGGCTTGCCTACTGCCTCGGA
