>Addgene plasmid #36382 | pSMP-DNMT1_1 | addgene partial sequence | sequence record 46632 | pSMP-F (5' TACATCGTGACCTGGGAAG 3')
GTCACCCTAAGCCTCCGCCTCCTCTTCCTCCATCCGCCCCGTCTCTCCCCCGTTGAACCTCCTCGTTCGA
CCCCGCCTCGATCCTCCCTTTATCCAGCCCTCACTCCTTCTCTAGGCGCCGGAATTAGATCTCTCGAGAA
GGTATATTGCTGTTGACAGTGAGCGCGCCTGCAAGGACATGGTTAAATAGTGAAGCCACAGATGTATTTA
ACCATGTCCTTGCAGGCTTGCCTACTGCCTCGGAATTCAAGGGGCTACTTTAGGAGCAATTATCTTGTTT
ACTAAAACTGAATACCTTGCTATCTCTTTGATACATTTTTACAAAGCTGAATTAAAATGGTATAAATTAA
ATCACTTTTTTCAATTGGAAGACTAATGCGGCCGGCCAGGGCTACAATTCTCTGACGAGGGGCGCAGTGC
TTCTTCGCCTTTTGGAGTTGGATTTTAGGGCCCTATAGTGAGTCGTATTACCTAGGACGCGTTCTACCGG
GTAGGGGAGGCGCTTTTCCCAAGGCAGTCTGGAGCATGCGCTTTAGCAGCCCCGCTGGGCACTTGGCGCT
ACACAAGTGGCCTCTGGCCTCGCACACATTCCACATCCACCGGTAGGCGCCAACCGGCTCCGTTCTTTGG
TGGCCCCTTCGCGCCACCTTCTACTCCTCCCCTAGTCAGGAAGTTCCCCCCCGCCCCGCAGCTCGCGTCG
TGCAGGACGTGACAAATGGAAGTAGCACGTCTCACTAGTCTCGTGCAGATGGACAGCACCGCTGAGCAAT
GGAAGCGGGTAGGCCTTT
